Addgene plasmid #222455: pCHW91015
Purpose: Level 1, Position 2 containing Mas::CUP2-VP16::NOS.
Depositing lab: Chih-Hang Wu. Depositing organization: Institute of Plant and Microbial Biology, Academia Sinica. Publication: Development of a tightly regulated copper-inducible transient gene expression system in Nicotiana benthamiana incorporating a suicide exon and Cre recombinase. Chiang BJ, Lin KY, Chen YF, Huang CY, Goh FJ, Huang LT, Chen LH, Wu CH. New Phytol. 2024 Oct;244(1):318-331. doi: 10.1111/nph.20021. Epub 2024 Jul 30. PubMed 39081031.
Backbone
  Vector backbone: pICH47742
  Vector type: Plant Expression, Synthetic Biology
Growth in bacteria
  Bacterial resistance: Ampicillin, 100 μg/mL
  Growth temperature: 37°C
  Growth strain: DH5alpha
  Copy number: High Copy
Gene/Insert
  Gene/Insert name: Mas::CUP2-VP16::NOS
  Species: Other
  Mutation: no
  Entrez Gene: CUP2 (a.k.a. YGL166W, ACE1)
  Cloning method: Golden Gate
  Sequencing primers: 5′ n/a
Terms and licenses: Academic/Nonprofit Terms; Industry Terms: Not Available to Industry
Depositor comments: Please visit https://doi.org/10.1101/2024.03.23.586378 for bioRxiv preprint.
How to cite: pCHW91015 was a gift from Chih-Hang Wu (Addgene plasmid # 222455 ; http://n2t.net/addgene:222455 ; RRID:Addgene_222455)
