[The description below was written by a language model from this plasmid's Addgene catalogue record and pLannotate feature annotations shown in this document.]
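Description:
pCHW91015 is a Golden Gate (MoClo-style) Level 1, Position 2 plant expression module built in the pICH47742 backbone. It is a binary-type vector: nopaline C58 left and right T-DNA border repeats flank the payload. The backbone carries both a high-copy ColE1/pUC origin for propagation in E. coli and the broad-host-range incP oriV together with the trfA replication initiator, an arrangement that normally supports maintenance in Agrobacterium. Selection in bacteria is by ampicillin through a β-lactamase gene under its native promoter. A short TetR fragment near the right border appears to be a backbone remnant with no evident function.

The payload is a single transcription unit, Mas::CUP2-VP16::NOS. The mannopine synthase (MAS) promoter drives a coding sequence for Saccharomyces cerevisiae CUP2 (also called ACE1), a transcription factor that binds its target DNA only in the presence of copper or silver ions. This is followed closely by the herpes simplex virus VP16 transcriptional activation domain, consistent with the fusion named in the record. The nopaline synthase terminator supplies the polyadenylation signal. The resulting protein is a copper-responsive synthetic activator, expected to switch on promoters that contain CUP2 binding sites when copper is supplied.

As a Position 2 Level 1 part, the plasmid is designed to be combined with other Level 1 units into multigene Level 2 constructs. The associated work describes a tightly regulated copper-inducible transient expression system in Nicotiana benthamiana that also uses a suicide exon and Cre recombinase. Those components and the copper-responsive target promoter are not present on this plasmid, which supplies only the activator.
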