Features (pLannotate 1.2.2; 12 found; start..end, strand, type, name):
     42..66      +  misc_feature   RB T-DNA repeat: right border repeat from nopaline C58 T-DNA
    178..198     -  CDS            TetR (fragment): tetracycline resistance regulatory protein; tetR
    225..1370    -  CDS            trfA: TRFA_ECOLX - Experimental evidence at protein level: Swiss-Prot protein existence level 1. Also involved in plasmid copy number control, promoting intermolecular coupling of protein bound iterons at oriV, which inhibits replication initiation. From Escherichia coli.
   1706..2294    -  rep_origin     ori: high-copy-number ColE1/pMB1/pBR322/pUC origin of replication
   2465..3325    -  CDS            AmpR: β-lactamase; bla; confers resistance to ampicillin, carbenicillin, and related antibiotics
   3326..3430    -  promoter       AmpR promoter: bla
   3447..4155    -  rep_origin     oriV: incP origin of replication
   4240..4264    +  misc_feature   LB T-DNA repeat: left border repeat from nopaline C58 T-DNA
   4375..4755    +  promoter       MAS promoter: mannopine synthase promoter (Velten et al., 1984)
   4757..5431    +  CDS            CUP2: CUP2_YEAST - Also known as ACE1. Experimental evidence at protein level: Swiss-Prot protein existence level 1. Trans-acting regulatory protein that activates transcription of the CUP1 gene (metallothionein) in response to copper ions. Binds to the CUP1 UAS sequence 5'-GCTTCTTTTCCGCTGA-3'. Binds DNA only in presence of copper or silver. Copper seems to alter the conformation of the protein. From Saccharomyces cerevisiae (strain ATCC 204508 / S288c) (Baker's yeast).
   5441..5674    +  CDS            VP16 AD: transcriptional activation domain of herpes simplex virus protein VP16 (Triezenberg et al., 1988; Cousens et al., 1989); UL48
   5711..5963    +  terminator     NOS terminator: nopaline synthase terminator and poly(A) signal
>Addgene plasmid #222455 | pCHW91015 | addgene full sequence | sequence record 454057 | Addgene NGS Result
ACTATTGTCTTCTGCACGAAGTGGTTTAAACTATCAGTGTTTGACAGGATATATTGGCGGGTAAACCTAA
GAGAAAAGAGCGTTTATTAGAATAATCGGATATTTAAAAGGGCGTGAAAAGGTTTATCCGTTCGTCCATT
TGTATGTGCATGCCAACCACAGGGTTCCCCAGATCAGGCGCTGGCTGCTGAACCCCCAGCCGGAACTGAC
CCCACAAGGCCCTAGCGTTTGCAATGCACCAGGTCATCATTGACCCAGGCGTGTTCCACCAGGCCGCTGC
CTCGCAACTCTTCGCAGGCTTCGCCGACCTGCTCGCGCCACTTCTTCACGCGGGTGGAATCCGATCCGCA
CATGAGGCGGAAGGTTTCCAGCTTGAGCGGGTACGGCTCCCGGTGCGAGCTGAAATAGTCGAACATCCGT
CGGGCCGTCGGCGACAGCTTGCGGTACTTCTCCCATATGAATTTCGTGTAGTGGTCGCCAGCAAACAGCA
CGACGATTTCCTCGTCGATCAGGACCTGGCAACGGGACGTTTTCTTGCCACGGTCCAGGACGCGGAAGCG
GTGCAGCAGCGACACCGATTCCAGGTGCCCAACGCGGTCGGACGTGAAGCCCATCGCCGTCGCCTGTAGG
CGCGACAGGCATTCCTCGGCCTTCGTGTAATACCGGCCATTGATCGACCAGCCCAGGTCCTGGCAAAGCT
CGTAGAACGTGAAGGTGATCGGCTCGCCGATAGGGGTGCGCTTCGCGTACTCCAACACCTGCTGCCACAC
CAGTTCGTCATCGTCGGCCCGCAGCTCGACGCCGGTGTAGGTGATCTTCACGTCCTTGTTGACGTGGAAA
ATGACCTTGTTTTGCAGCGCCTCGCGCGGGATTTTCTTGTTGCGCGTGGTGAACAGGGCAGAGCGGGCCG
TGTCGTTTGGCATCGCTCGCATCGTGTCCGGCCACGGCGCAATATCGAACAAGGAAAGCTGCATTTCCTT
GATCTGCTGCTTCGTGTGTTTCAGCAACGCGGCCTGCTTGGCCTCGCTGACCTGTTTTGCCAGGTCCTCG
CCGGCGGTTTTTCGCTTCTTGGTCGTCATAGTTCCTCGCGTGTCGATGGTCATCGACTTCGCCAAACCTG
CCGCCTCCTGTTCAAGACGACGCGAACGCTCCACGGCGGCCGATGGCGCGGGCAGGGCAGGGGGAGCCAG
TTGCACGCTGTCGCGCTCGATCTTGGCCGTAGCTTGCTGGACCATCGAGCCGACGGACTGGAAGGTTTCG
CGGGGCGCACGCATGACGGTGCGGCTTGCGATGGTTTCGGCATCCTCGGCGGAAAACCCCGCGTCGATCA
GTTCTTGCCTGTATGCCTTCCGGTCAAACGTCCGATTCATTCACCCTCCTTGCGGGATTGCCCCGACTCA
CGCCGGGGCAATGTGCCCTTATTCCTGATTTGACCCGCCTGGTGCCTTGGTGTCCAGATAATCCACCTTA
TCGGCAATGAAGTCGGTCCCGTAGACCGTCTGGCCGTCCTTCTCGTACTTGGTATTCCGAATCTTGCCCT
GCACGAATACCAGCGACCCCTTGCCCAAATACTTGCCGTGGGCCTCGGCCTGAGAGCCAAAACACTTGAT
GCGGAAGAAGTCGGTGCGCTCCTGCTTGTCGCCGGCATCGTTGCGCCACATCTAGGATCTGCCAGGAACC
GTAAAAAGGCCGCGTTGCTGGCGTTTTTCCATAGGCTCCGCCCCCCTGACGAGCATCACAAAAATCGACG
CTCAAGTCAGAGGTGGCGAAACCCGACAGGACTATAAAGATACCAGGCGTTTCCCCCTGGAAGCTCCCTC
GTGCGCTCTCCTGTTCCGACCCTGCCGCTTACCGGATACCTGTCCGCCTTTCTCCCTTCGGGAAGCGTGG
CGCTTTCTCATAGCTCACGCTGTAGGTATCTCAGTTCGGTGTAGGTCGTTCGCTCCAAGCTGGGCTGTGT
GCACGAACCCCCCGTTCAGCCCGACCGCTGCGCCTTATCCGGTAACTATCGTCTTGAGTCCAACCCGGTA
AGACACGACTTATCGCCACTGGCAGCAGCCACTGGTAACAGGATTAGCAGAGCGAGGTATGTAGGCGGTG
CTACAGAGTTCTTGAAGTGGTGGCCTAACTACGGCTACACTAGAAGAACAGTATTTGGTATCTGCGCTCT
GCTGAAGCCAGTTACCTTCGGAAAAAGAGTTGGTAGCTCTTGATCCGGCAAACAAACCACCGCTGGTAGC
GGTGGTTTTTTTGTTTGCAAGCAGCAGATTACGCGCAGAAAAAAAGGATCTCAAGAAGATCCTTTGATCT
TTTCTACGGGGTCTGACGCTCAGTGGAACGAAAACTCACGTTAAGGGATTTTGGTCATGAGATTATCAAA
AAGGATCTTCACCTAGATCCTTTTAAATTAAAAATGAAGTTTTAAATCAATCTAAAGTATATATGAGTAA
ACTTGGTCTGACAGTTACCAATGCTTAATCAGTGAGGCACCTATCTCAGCGATCTGTCTATTTCGTTCAT
CCATAGTTGCCTGACTCCCCGTCGTGTAGATAACTACGATACGGGAGGGCTTACCATCTGGCCCCAGTGC
TGCAATGATACCGCGAGAACCACGCTCACCGGCTCCAGATTTATCAGCAATAAACCAGCCAGCCGGAAGG
GCCGAGCGCAGAAGTGGTCCTGCAACTTTATCCGCCTCCATCCAGTCTATTAATTGTTGCCGGGAAGCTA
GAGTAAGTAGTTCGCCAGTTAATAGTTTGCGCAACGTTGTTGCCATTGCTACAGGCATCGTGGTGTCACG
CTCGTCGTTTGGTATGGCTTCATTCAGCTCCGGTTCCCAACGATCAAGGCGAGTTACATGATCCCCCATG
TTGTGCAAAAAAGCGGTTAGCTCCTTCGGTCCTCCGATCGTTGTCAGAAGTAAGTTGGCCGCAGTGTTAT
CACTCATGGTTATGGCAGCACTGCATAATTCTCTTACTGTCATGCCATCCGTAAGATGCTTTTCTGTGAC
TGGTGAGTACTCAACCAAGTCATTCTGAGAATAGTGTATGCGGCGACCGAGTTGCTCTTGCCCGGCGTCA
ATACGGGATAATACCGCGCCACATAGCAGAACTTTAAAAGTGCTCATCATTGGAAAACGTTCTTCGGGGC
GAAAACTCTCAAGGATCTTACCGCTGTTGAGATCCAGTTCGATGTAACCCACTCGTGCACCCAACTGATC
TTCAGCATCTTTTACTTTCACCAGCGTTTCTGGGTGAGCAAAAACAGGAAGGCAAAATGCCGCAAAAAAG
GGAATAAGGGCGACACGGAAATGTTGAATACTCATACTCTTCCTTTTTCAATATTATTGAAGCATTTATC
AAGGTTATTGTCTCATGAGCGGATACATATTTGAATGTATTTAGAAAAATAAACAAATAGGGGTTCCGCG
CACGAATTGGCCAGCGCTGCCATTTTTGGGGTGAGGCCGTTCGCGGCCGAGGGGCGCAGCCCCTGGGGGG
ATGGGAGGCCCGCGTTAGTGGGCCGGGAGGGTTCGAGAAGGGGGGGCACCCCCCTTCGGCGTGCGCGGTC
ACGCGCACAGGGCGCAGCCCTGGTTAAAAACAAGGTTTATAAATATTGGTTTAAAAGCAGGTTAAAAGAC
AGGTTAGCGGTGGCCGAAAAACGGGCGGAAACCCTTGCAAATGCTGGATTTTCTGCCTGTGGACAGCCCC
TCAAATGTCAATAGGTGCGCCCCTCATCTGTCAGCACTCTGCCCCTCAAGTGTCAAGGATCGCGCCCCTC
ATCTGTCAGTAGTCGCGCCCCTCAAGTGTCAATACCGCAGGGCACTTATCCCCAGGCTTGTCCACATCAT
CTGTGGGAAACTCGCGTAAAATCAGGCGTTTTCGCCGATTTGCGAGGCTGGCCAGCTCCACGTCGCCGGC
CGAAATCGAGCCTGCCCCTCATCTGTCAACGCCGCGCCGGGTGAGTCGGCCCCTCAAGTGTCAACGTCCG
CCCCTCATCTGTCAGTGAGGGCCAAGTTTTCCGCGAGGTATCCACAACGCCGGCGGCCGCGGTGTCTCGC
ACACGGCTTCGACGGCGTTTCTGGCGCGTTTGCAGGGCCATAGACGGCCGCCAGCCCAGCGGCGAGGGCA
ACCAGCCCGGTGAGCGTCGCAAAGGAGATCCTGATCTGACTGATGGGCTGCCTGTATCGAGTGGTGATTT
TGTGCCGAGCTGCCGGTCGGGGAGCTGTTGGCTGGCTGGTGGCAGGATATATTGTGGTGTAAACAAATTG
ACGCTTAGACAACTTAATAACACATTGCGGACGTTTTTAATGTACTGGGGTGGATGCAGTGGGCCCCACT
CTGTGAAGACAAGCAAGAATTCAAGCTTGGAGATTTTTCAAATCAGTGCGCAAGACGTGACGTAAGTATC
CGAGTCAGTTTTTATTTTTCTACTAATTTGGTCGTTTATTTCGGCGTGTAGGACATGGCAACCGGGCCTG
AATTTCGCGGGTATTCTGTTTCTATTCCAACTTTTTCTTGATCCGCAGCCATTAACGACTTTTGAATAGA
TACGCTGACACGCCAAGCCTCGCTAGTCAAAAGTGTACCAAACAACGCTTTACAGCAAGAACGGAATGCG
CGTGACGCTCGCGGTGACGCCATTTCGCCTTTTCAGAAATGGATAAATAGCCTTGCTTCCTATTATATCT
TCCCAAATTACCAATACATTACACTAGCATCTGAATTTCATAACCAATCTCGATACACCAAATCGAATGG
TCGTAATTAACGGGGTCAAATATGCCTGTGAAACGTGTATCAGGGGTCACAGGGCGGCGCAGTGTACTCA
CACTGATGGTCCGCTACAGATGATCAGACGCAAGGGTAGACCATCGACCACATGTGGCCATTGTAAAGAG
CTGAGAAGAACCAAGAACTTCAACCCATCCGGTGGGTGCATGTGTGCCTCTGCACGACGGCCAGCTGTTG
GCAGCAAGGAAGATGAAACACGATGTCGTTGTGATGAGGGTGAACCTTGTAAATGTCATACCAAGAGGAA
AAGCAGCCGGAAATCAAAGGGAGGGTCATGCCACAGAAGGGCAAATGATGAAGCAGCGCATGTCAATGGT
CTTGGTATTGCAGATCTGGACGTTCTTTTGGGCCTAAATGGTCGCTCGTCGGATGTAGACATGACAACCA
CATTGCCGAGTTTGAAGCCACCTCTGCAAAACGGAGAAATTAAGGCCGACAGCATTGACAATCTTGATTT
GGCTTCCCTCGATCCGCTTGAGCAAAGCCCTAGTATATCTATGGAACCTGTTAGTATCAATGAAACAGGA
AGCGCATATACAACTACGAACACAGCACTAAACGATATTGACATTCCATTCTCCATCAATGAGTTGAACG
AGCTATACAAACAAGTATCTTCGCATAACTCACATTCACAGCCATATTCGGCCCCCCCGACCGATGTCAG
CCTGGGGGACGAGCTCCACTTAGACGGCGAGGACGTGGCGATGGCGCATGCCGACGCGCTAGACGATTTC
GATCTGGACATGTTGGGGGACGGGGATTCCCCGGGTCCGGGATTTACCCCCCACGACTCCGCCCCCTACG
GCGCTCTGGATATGGCCGACTTCGAGTTTGAGCAGATGTTTACCGATGCCCTTGGAATTGACGAGTACGG
TGGGCCTAAAAAGAAGCGTAAAGTCTAAGCTTGTCAAGCAGATCGTTCAAACATTTGGCAATAAAGTTTC
TTAAGATTGAATCCTGTTGCCGGTCTTGCGATGATTATCATATAATTTCTGTTGAATTACGTTAAGCATG
TAATAATTAACATGTAATGCATGACGTTATTTATGAGATGGGTTTTTATGATTAGAGTCCCGCAATTATA
CATTTAATACGCGATAGAAAACAAAATATAGCGCGCAAACTAGGATAAATTATCGCGCGCGGTGTCATCT
ATGTTACTAGATCGACGCT
